Addgene plasmid #27189: PTRF/Cavin1_R (OZ514)
Depositing lab: Keith Joung. Depositing organization: Massachusetts General Hospital. Publication: Rapid "open-source" engineering of customized zinc-finger nucleases for highly efficient gene modification. Maeder ML, Thibodeau-Beganny S, Osiak A, Wright DA, Anthony RM, Eichtinger M, Jiang T, Foley JE, Winfrey RJ, Townsend JA, Unger-Wallace E, Sander JD, Muller-Lerch F, Fu F, Pearlberg J, Goebel C, Dassie JP, Pruett-Miller SM, Porteus MH, Sgroi DC, Iafrate AJ, Dobbs D, McCray PB, Cathomen T, Voytas DF, Joung JK. Mol Cell. 2008 Jul 25. 31(2):294-301. 10.1016/j.molcel.2008.06.016 PubMed 18657511.
Backbone
  Vector backbone: MG414
  Backbone size w/o insert (bp): 5493
  Vector type: Zebrafish Targeting
Growth in bacteria
  Bacterial resistance: Kanamycin, 50 μg/mL
  Growth temperature: 37°C
  Growth strain: XL1 Blue
  Growth instructions: Requires a bacterial strain such as XL1 Blue, that expresses the lacIq allele of lac repressor
  Copy number: Low Copy
Gene/Insert
  Gene/Insert name: Zinc finger array targeting PTRF/Cavin1 (alt names: polymerase I and transcript release factor b; OZ513)
  Species: D. rerio (zebrafish)
  Insert size (bp): 270
  GenBank ID: ENSDARG00000059362
  Entrez Gene: cavin1b (a.k.a. fd20g07, ptrf, ptrfb, wu:fd20g07, zgc:162917)
  Cloning method: Restriction Enzyme; 5′ cloning site XbaI (not destroyed); 3′ cloning site BamHI (not destroyed)
  Sequencing primers: 5′ OK.61 GGGTAGTACGATGACGGAACCTGTC
Terms and licenses: Academic/Nonprofit Terms; Industry Terms: Not Available to Industry
Depositor comments: This plasmid encodes a zinc finger array targeting half of a target sequence in the zebrafish gene PTRF/Cavin1 (see below). Please note that this plasmid does NOT contain the PTRF/Cavin1 sequence. Users must order the complementary plasmid PTRF/Cavin1_L (OZ513) [Addgene plasmid 27188] in order to create a zinc finger nuclease (ZFN) pair to introduce targeted mutations into this specific zebrafish gene. Users will also need to clone the zinc finger (ZF) insert of this plasmid into a zinc finger nuclease (ZFN) vector to express a FOKI fusion product. Examples of possible ZFN expression vectors that can be used are: pST1374 (Addgene plasmid 13426), pMLM290 (Addgene plasmid 21872), pMLM292 (Addgene plasmid 21873), pMLM800 (Addgene plasmid 27202) and pMLM802 (Addgene plasmid 27203). This zinc finger array was tested for binding activity to the sequence 5'-GGAGGTGCC-3' in a bacterial two hybrid assay, and resulted in 6.81 fold activation. However, this array has not yet been tested for activity as a zinc finger nuclease (i.e. for its ability to induce mutations at the intended locus). Scientists using this zinc finger array in a publication should notify and acknowledge NIH grant number R01 GM088040 in the publication. Other Articles: "Oligomerized pool engineering (OPEN): an 'open-source' protocol for making customized zinc-finger arrays." Maeder ML et al. (Nat Protoc. 2009 Sept 17. 4(10):1471-1501. Pubmed ID: 19798082 "Targeted mutagenesis in zebrafish using customized zinc-finger nucleases." Foley JE et al. (Nat Protoc. 2009 Dec 3. 4(12):1855-1867. Pubmed ID: 20010934
How to cite: PTRF/Cavin1_R (OZ514) was a gift from Keith Joung (Addgene plasmid # 27189 ; http://n2t.net/addgene:27189 ; RRID:Addgene_27189)
