[The description below was written by a language model from this plasmid's Addgene catalogue record.]
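Description:
PTRF/Cavin1_R (OZ514) is a low-copy bacterial plasmid built on the MG414 backbone (about 5.5 kb without insert) and selected with kanamycin. It is catalogued as a zebrafish targeting reagent. The record notes that it needs a host strain carrying the lacIq allele of the lac repressor, such as XL1 Blue, which suggests the insert sits under lac-regulated control. However, the promoter, origin of replication and other backbone features are not stated, and no feature table is provided.

The payload is a roughly 270 bp coding segment for an engineered zinc finger array, cloned between XbaI and BamHI sites that both remain intact, so the array can be excised. The array was made by the OPEN (oligomerized pool engineering) selection approach and recognises a 9 bp half-site in the zebrafish gene cavin1b (also called ptrf or ptrfb). The plasmid does not contain any PTRF/Cavin1 sequence itself. In a bacterial two-hybrid assay the array gave about 6.8-fold activation on its target site, but it had not been tested as a nuclease for inducing mutations at the genomic locus.

The plasmid serves as a source of the "right" DNA-binding module rather than a ready-to-use nuclease. To make a functional reagent, the array must be subcloned into a zinc finger nuclease expression vector that supplies the FokI cleavage domain. It must then be paired with the complementary "left" array, PTRF/Cavin1_L (OZ513), so that the two FokI fusions dimerise at the target and cut it. The intended application is targeted mutagenesis of cavin1b in zebrafish.
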