>Addgene plasmid #27189 | PTRF/Cavin1_R (OZ514) | addgene partial sequence | sequence record 33626 | 27189 with OK.61 (5' GGGTAGTACGATGACGGAACCTGTC 3')
TCCAAGCTTTGGCGGCCGCTGACTACAAAGACGATGATGACAAATCTAGACCCGGGGAGCGCCCCTTCCA
GTGTCGCATTTGCATGCGGAACTTTTCGAGCAACAAAGACCTTACCAGGCATACCCGTACTCATACCGGT
GAAAAACCGTTTCAGTGTCGGATCTGTATGCGAAATTTCTCCCTCAAGCACCACTTGCAGAGGCATCTAC
GTACGCACACCGGCGAGAAGCCATTCCAATGCCGAATATGCATGCGCAACTTCAGTCAGGGGGGCCACCT
GAAGCGCCACCTAAAAACCCACCTGAGGGGATCCTCTGCACAGTAGTAACTAGAGACTAGAAAAAGGCCG
ACAAGTCCCGCTCCGCTGAAGATCCTGGCGTAATAGCGAAGAGGCCCGCACCGATCGCCCTTCCCAACAG
TTGCGCAGCCTGAATGGCGAATGGG
[124 nt withheld, positions 446-569]
C
[91 nt withheld, positions 571-661]
A
[49 nt withheld, positions 663-711]
CCTTTGACGTTGGAGTCCACGTTTCTTT
[35 nt withheld, positions 740-774]
TCAACCCTATCTCGGTC
